Addgene plasmid #179541: pJH2844
Purpose: Punc-25::tomm20::miniSOG-SL2::RFP unc-54 3' UTR C.elegans D-MN and other neurals expression of miniSOG-SL2 RFP
Depositing lab: Mei Zhen. Publication: Excitatory motor neurons are local oscillators for backward locomotion. Gao S, Guan SA, Fouad AD, Meng J, Kawano T, Huang YC, Li Y, Alcaire S, Hung W, Lu Y, Qi YB, Jin Y, Alkema M, Fang-Yen C, Zhen M. Elife. 2018 Jan 23;7. pii: 29915. doi: 10.7554/eLife.29915. PubMed 29360035.
Backbone
  Vector backbone: pBSK
  Backbone manufacturer: stratagene
  Backbone size w/o insert (bp): 6180
  Total vector size (bp): 6732
  Vector type: Worm Expression
Growth in bacteria
  Bacterial resistance: Ampicillin, 100 μg/mL
  Growth temperature: 37°C
  Growth strain: DH5alpha
  Copy number: High Copy
Gene/Insert
  Gene/Insert name: tomm20::miniSOG
  Species: C. elegans (nematode)
  Insert size (bp): 552
  Entrez Gene: tomm-20 (a.k.a. CELE_F23H12.2)
  Promoter: Punc-25
  Tag / fusion protein: wCherry (C terminal on backbone)
  Cloning method: Restriction Enzyme; 5′ cloning site SalI (not destroyed); 3′ cloning site KpnI (not destroyed)
  Sequencing primers: 5′ atgtcggacacaattcttg; 3′ TTATCCATCCAGCTGCA
Terms and licenses: Academic/Nonprofit Terms; Industry Terms: Not Available to Industry
How to cite: pJH2844 was a gift from Mei Zhen (Addgene plasmid # 179541 ; http://n2t.net/addgene:179541 ; RRID:Addgene_179541)
