[The description below was written by a language model from this plasmid's Addgene catalogue record and pLannotate feature annotations shown in this document.]
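Description:
pJH2844 is a C. elegans expression plasmid built on a pBSK (Bluescript-type) backbone, about 6.7 kb in total. It is propagated in E. coli as a high-copy plasmid through a ColE1/pUC-type origin and selected with ampicillin via the bla (AmpR) gene. The feature table also picks up lac promoter/operator remnants and small fragments of lacI, rop and bom, which are backbone leftovers with no role in worm expression.

The payload is driven by the unc-25 promoter, which the record describes as giving expression in D-type motor neurons and some other neurons. The promoter is not annotated in the feature table, but presumably lies in the unannotated stretch upstream of the coding region. The first cistron fuses a fragment of the mitochondrial outer-membrane import receptor tomm-20 to miniSOG, a small flavin-binding protein derived from Arabidopsis that generates singlet oxygen when illuminated with blue light. The TOMM-20 portion anchors miniSOG at the mitochondrial surface, an arrangement generally used for light-triggered ablation of the expressing cells. According to the stated design, an SL2 trans-splicing intergenic sequence follows. This allows a second, separately translated cistron encoding a worm-optimised mCherry (wCherry) to mark the expressing cells in red. Although the catalogue lists wCherry as a C-terminal tag, the SL2 arrangement means it is a co-expressed reporter, not a fusion partner. The cassette ends in the unc-54 3' UTR; the short downstream match annotated as an aex-5 fragment probably reflects genomic sequence carried along with that UTR.

The associated publication concerns motor-neuron control of backward locomotion, which is consistent with use as a transgene for selectively removing GABAergic D-type motor neurons and examining the effect on locomotor circuits.
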