Features (pLannotate 1.2.2; 13 found; start..end, strand, type, name):
      2..94      +  CDS            lacI (fragment): lac repressor; lacI; The lac repressor binds to the lac operator to inhibit transcription in E. coli. This inhibition can be relieved by adding lactose or isopropyl-β-D-thiogalactopyranoside (IPTG).
    107..128     +  protein_bind   CAP binding site: CAP binding activates transcription in the presence of cAMP. E. coli catabolite activator protein
    143..173     +  promoter       lac promoter: promoter for the E. coli lac operon
    181..197     +  protein_bind   lac operator: The lac repressor binds to the lac operator to inhibit transcription in E. coli. This inhibition can be relieved by adding lactose or isopropyl-β-D-thiogalactopyranoside (IPTG). lac repressor encoded by lacI
   1747..1971    +  CDS            tomm-20 (fragment): TOM20_CAEEL - Experimental evidence at protein level: Swiss-Prot protein existence level 1. Central component of the receptor complex responsible for the recognition and translocation of cytosolically synthesized mitochondrial preproteins (By similarity). Together with tomm-22 functions as the transit peptide receptor at the surface of the mitochondrion outer membrane and facilitates the movement of preproteins into the translocation pore (PubMed:21264209). From Caenorhabditis elegans.
   1978..2295    +  CDS            miniSOG: miniSOG is a basic (constitutively fluorescent) cyan fluorescent protein published in 2011, derived from Arabidopsis thaliana. It requires the cofactor flavin for fluorescence.
   2647..3507    +  CDS            mCherry: mCherry is a basic (constitutively fluorescent) red fluorescent protein published in 2004, derived from Discosoma sp.. It is reported to be a very rapidly-maturing monomer with low acid sensitivity.
   4206..4358    +  CDS            aex-5 (fragment): AEX5_CAEEL - Also known as kpc-3 From Caenorhabditis elegans.
   4486..4521    +  CDS            rop (fragment): Rop protein, which maintains plasmids at low copy number; rop
   4623..4722    +  misc_feature   bom (fragment): basis of mobility region from pBR322
   4820..4924    +  promoter       AmpR promoter: bla
   4925..5785    +  CDS            AmpR: β-lactamase; bla; confers resistance to ampicillin, carbenicillin, and related antibiotics
   5956..6544    +  rep_origin     ori: high-copy-number ColE1/pMB1/pBR322/pUC origin of replication
>Addgene plasmid #179541 | pJH2844 | addgene full sequence | sequence record 355546 | Addgene NGS Result
AGCGCCCAATACGCAAACCGCCTCTCCCCGCGCGTTGGCCGATTCATTAATGCAGCTGGCACGACAGGTT
TCCCGACTGGAAAGCGGGCAGTGAGCGCAACGCAATTAATGTGAGTTAGCTCACTCATTAGGCACCCCAG
GCTTTACACTTTATGCTTCCGGCTCGTATGTTGTGTGGAATTGTGAGCGGATAACAATTTCACACAGGAA
ACAGCTATGACCATGATTACGCCAAGCTGTAAGTTTAAACATGATCTTACTAACTAACTATTCTCATTTA
AATTTTCAGAGCTTAAAAATGGCTGAAATCACTCACAACGATGGATACGCTAACAACTTGGAAATGAAAT
AAGCTTGGGCTGCAGCATGCGGCCGCGAAATATCGATTTTTTCCGAGATATCTAAAATTGAAAGAAATTT
TCGATTTTCTGAGAAAAATACGAAAAAATCGAAAAAAAAACCCAAATTTCGGTTTTTTCGTAAAAAAAGT
CGTAAAAATGTAATTTTTTTCCTGAAAAATCGGAATTTTTTACAAAATATCGGAAAATACTCAAAAAAAA
GCTGAAAATTTCGATTTTCCGGAGAAAAAATCTTTTTAAAAAAATATTTTTTTTTTCAGAAAATAAGAAA
AGCCGAAATTTATAACTATTTCTCCGGAAATTCGAAATTTTTAACGAAATATCGGAATAATTTTTAGATT
TTTCAAGTTTGACTTTGCGAGAAAAAAATCGGAAAAACCTCGATTCGACGCCGAAAAATGCTCCTTTTCG
AAAAGATTTTTGAAATTTCAGAAAATCGACATGCAAGCGCGCTCCACGGCGAAATGACAACGATGATCCA
CCGCCCTCAAAAAGTTGGGTCTCGTTAGGTATTTGGCGGTAAAACTGGTAAAACTCCAGTTTTGCCTCCA
ACGAGACCCAATTTTTTGGGGCGGTGGTGGAGCGCGCTTGCACAAGCTGAAAGCATTTTTCTGCGACTCG
ATAATATTTTGAAAACCTGTGTCAATTCTCGAAATTCTTTTTTTAAAAAATAATCCCGAGCTTCTCTCAG
TCCTCCTCTATGAGGATGTTCCTTTTTTTTGGTTTTTCAATTTTTTTTAAAATTCCAAATTTCTGTTGTG
CAATTCACTTCCCCCCAAGAAATCCCAAAAATCCCCAGTTTTCCCCAAAAATGTTCCGTTTTCATGTGAT
TTTTCCCCCATTTTTAAAACATTTTTTTGACTTTTTTTTAAAATGATTATTATTATTGTTTTCTATTTCA
TGGCCGGTAAATTATTTTTTTTCTTTCTTTTTTTTTGCTCTTTTTTTTCAAGAATTTTCGAATTGTTTGA
AGGGCTGCTCATCTAATCTTTTGTCATTTTGTCCTGATGCCATCATTTCTGAGAGGACCTTTGAAGACTC
GTCACGAAACGGGAGGGGGGCTCAAGTGAGCATTATTATTATTATTATTGTCGCAAAAAGTTTACCCCGG
GCTCCCTCTGGCTCCCCTCTTTGAGCAAGGGTTTAAGGGCTCATTTTGATGACGAATTGCTCATTGGGAT
TATAGTCACGCCCCTCTTTTGGAGCAACTACACAACTGAGCCACAGTAATCCTTGGGGGCGGGGTCAGTA
GGACCCCCTCCGGAATAGGGAAAAGCTCAGTTCACCGCCAAAAATTGGCCAAAGGACCCAAAGGTATGTT
TCGAATGATACTAACATAACATAGAACATTTTCAGGAGGACCCTTGGCTAGCGTCGACGGATCCCGATGT
CGGACACAATTCTTGGTTTCAACAAATCAAACGTCGTTTTGGCTGCTGGAATTGCTGGAGCCGCTTTCCT
CGGCTACTGCATTTACTTCGATCATAAGAGAATCAACGCTCCAGACTACAAGGACAAGATTAGGCAAAGT
CAGTGTTTTAACAACATATTTCCTTCGGATTTTTATCTAAAAACAACTTATTTTCTTTCAGAGAGACGTG
CCCAGGCTGGGGATCCTATGGAGAAAAGTTTCGTGATAACTGATCCACGGCTGCCAGACAATCCCATCAT
CTTCGCATCCGATGGCTTCCTGGAGCTGACCGAGTATTCCAGAGAGGAGATCCTGGGCCGCAATGGCCGC
TTTCTGCAGGGACCAGAGACAGACCAGGCCACAGTGCAGAAGATTCGCGATGCCATTAGAGATCAGCGCG
AGATTACCGTGCAGCTGATAAACTACACAAAAAGCGGGAAGAAATTCTGGAACCTCCTGCACCTCCAGCC
CATGAGGGACCAGAAGGGTGAGCTCCAGTATTTCATCGGAGTGCAGCTGGATGGATAAAGATCCCCGAGA
TCTTCAGCGCTCAGCATTCGTAGAATTGTAAGTTTAAACTTTCTCATACTAACTAACGCGCTCTATTTAA
ATTTTCAGAATTCGCTGTCTCATCCTACTTTCACCTAGTTAACTGCTTGTCTTAAAATCTATGCTTCTCT
TTAGTATCTAAAATTTTCCTAGAAGCTTACAAGTATATAAATGGTCTCTTCTCAATAAAGGTTGTATATT
TATTCATCTTATTGAATCTGCCATTTCCTCGTTTTTGCGAGTTTATATACCTTCCAATTTTCTTTCTATT
GTATTTTCAACTTCTAATTTTAATTCAGGGAAACTGCTTCAACGCATCGGTACCCTATGGTCTCAAAGGG
TGAAGAAGATAACATGGCAATTATTAAAGAGTTTATGCGTTTCAAGGTGCATATGGAGGGATCTGTCAAT
GGGCATGAGTTTGAAATTGAAGGTGAAGGAGAAGGCCGACCATATGAGGGAACACAAACCGCAAAACTAA
AGGTAAGTTTAAACATATATATACTAACTAACCCTGATTATTTAAATTTTCAGGTAACTAAAGGCGGACC
ATTACCATTCGCCTGGGACATCCTCTCTCCACAGTTCATGTATGGAAGTAAAGCTTATGTTAAACATCCG
GCAGATATACCAGATTATTTGAAACTTTCATTCCCGGAGGGTTTTAAGTGGGAACGCGTAATGAATTTTG
AAGACGGAGGAGTTGTTACAGTGACGCAAGACTCAAGGTAAGTTTAAACAGTTCGGTACTAACTAACCAT
ACATATTTAAATTTTCAGCCTCCAAGATGGAGAATTTATTTATAAAGTCAAACTTCGAGGAACGAATTTC
CCCTCGGATGGATCTGTTATGCAGAAGAAGACTATGGGATGGGAAGCTTCAAGTGAAAGAATGTACCCTG
AAGACGGTGCTCTTAAGGGAGAGATTAAACAACGTCTTAAATTGAAAGATGGAGGACATTACGATGCTGA
GGTAAGTTTAAACATGATTTTACTAACTAACTAATCTGATTTAAATTTTCAGGTGAAGACAACTTACAAA
GCCAAAAAACCAGTTCAGCTGCCAGGAGCGTACAATGTTAATATTAAACTGGATATCACCTCCCACAACG
AGGATTACACTATCGTTGAGCAATATGAAAGAGCTGAAGGGCGGCACTCGACAGGTGGCATGGATGAATT
GTATAAGTAGGAGCTCCCGAGATCTTCAGCGCTCAGCATTCGTAGAATTGTAAGTTTAAACTTTCTCATA
CTAACTAACGCGCTCTATTTAAATTTTCAGAATTCCAACTGAGCGCCGGTCGCTACCATTACCAACTTGT
CTGGTGTCAAAAATAATAGGGGCCGCTGTCATCAGAGTAAGTTTAAACTGAGTTCTACTAACTAACGAGT
AATATTTAAATTTTCAGCATCTCGCGCCCGTGCCTCTGACTTCTAAGTCCAATTACTCTTCAACATCCCT
ACATGCTCTTTCTCCCTGTGCTCCCACCCCCTATTTTTGTTATTATCAAAAAACTTCTCTTAATTTCTTT
GTTTTTTAGCTTCTTTTAAGTCACCTCTAACAATGAAATTGTGTAGATTCAAAAATAGAATTAATTCGTA
ATAAAAAGTCGAAAAAAATTGTGCTCCCTCCCCCCATTAATAATAATTCTATCCCAAAATCTACACAATG
TTCTGTGTACACTTCTTATGTTTTTTACTTCTGATAAATTTTTTTGAAACATCATAGAAAAAACCGCACA
CAAAATACCTTATCATATGTTACGTTTCAGTTTATGACCGCAATTTTTATTTCTTCGCACGTCTGGGCCT
CTCATGACGTCAAATCATGCTCATCGTGAAAAAGTTTTGGAGTATTTTTGGAATTTTTCAATCAAGTGAA
AGTTTATGAAATTAATTTTCCTGCTTTTGCTTTTTGGGGTTTCCCCTATTGTTTGTCAAGATTTCGAGGA
CGGCGTTTTTCTTGCTAAAATCACAAGTATTGATGAGCACGATGCAAGAAAGATCGGAAGAAGGTTTGGG
TTTGAGGCTCAGTGGAAGGTGAGTAGAAGTTGATAATTTGAAAGTGGAGTAGTGTCTATGGGGTTTTTGC
CTTAAATGACAGAATACATTCCCAATATACCAAACATAACTGTTTCCTACTAGTCGGCCGTACGGGCCCT
TTCGTCTCGCGCGTTTCGGTGATGACGGTGAAAACCTCTGACACATGCAGCTCCCGGAGACGGTCACAGC
TTGTCTGTAAGCGGATGCCGGGAGCAGACAAGCCCGTCAGGGCGCGTCAGCGGGTGTTGGCGGGTGTCGG
GGCTGGCTTAACTATGCGGCATCAGAGCAGATTGTACTGAGAGTGCACCATATGCGGTGTGAAATACCGC
ACAGATGCGTAAGGAGAAAATACCGCATCAGGCGGCCTTAAGGGCCTCGTGATACGCCTATTTTTATAGG
TTAATGTCATGATAATAATGGTTTCTTAGACGTCAGGTGGCACTTTTCGGGGAAATGTGCGCGGAACCCC
TATTTGTTTATTTTTCTAAATACATTCAAATATGTATCCGCTCATGAGACAATAACCCTGATAAATGCTT
CAATAATATTGAAAAAGGAAGAGTATGAGTATTCAACATTTCCGTGTCGCCCTTATTCCCTTTTTTGCGG
CATTTTGCCTTCCTGTTTTTGCTCACCCAGAAACGCTGGTGAAAGTAAAAGATGCTGAAGATCAGTTGGG
TGCACGAGTGGGTTACATCGAACTGGATCTCAACAGCGGTAAGATCCTTGAGAGTTTTCGCCCCGAAGAA
CGTTTTCCAATGATGAGCACTTTTAAAGTTCTGCTATGTGGCGCGGTATTATCCCGTATTGACGCCGGGC
AAGAGCAACTCGGTCGCCGCATACACTATTCTCAGAATGACTTGGTTGAGTACTCACCAGTCACAGAAAA
GCATCTTACGGATGGCATGACAGTAAGAGAATTATGCAGTGCTGCCATAACCATGAGTGATAACACTGCG
GCCAACTTACTTCTGACAACGATCGGAGGACCGAAGGAGCTAACCGCTTTTTTGCACAACATGGGGGATC
ATGTAACTCGCCTTGATCGTTGGGAACCGGAGCTGAATGAAGCCATACCAAACGACGAGCGTGACACCAC
GATGCCTGTAGCAATGGCAACAACGTTGCGCAAACTATTAACTGGCGAACTACTTACTCTAGCTTCCCGG
CAACAATTAATAGACTGGATGGAGGCGGATAAAGTTGCAGGACCACTTCTGCGCTCGGCCCTTCCGGCTG
GCTGGTTTATTGCTGATAAATCTGGAGCCGGTGAGCGTGGGTCTCGCGGTATCATTGCAGCACTGGGGCC
AGATGGTAAGCCCTCCCGTATCGTAGTTATCTACACGACGGGGAGTCAGGCAACTATGGATGAACGAAAT
AGACAGATCGCTGAGATAGGTGCCTCACTGATTAAGCATTGGTAACTGTCAGACCAAGTTTACTCATATA
TACTTTAGATTGATTTAAAACTTCATTTTTAATTTAAAAGGATCTAGGTGAAGATCCTTTTTGATAATCT
CATGACCAAAATCCCTTAACGTGAGTTTTCGTTCCACTGAGCGTCAGACCCCGTAGAAAAGATCAAAGGA
TCTTCTTGAGATCCTTTTTTTCTGCGCGTAATCTGCTGCTTGCAAACAAAAAAACCACCGCTACCAGCGG
TGGTTTGTTTGCCGGATCAAGAGCTACCAACTCTTTTTCCGAAGGTAACTGGCTTCAGCAGAGCGCAGAT
ACCAAATACTGTTCTTCTAGTGTAGCCGTAGTTAGGCCACCACTTCAAGAACTCTGTAGCACCGCCTACA
TACCTCGCTCTGCTAATCCTGTTACCAGTGGCTGCTGCCAGTGGCGATAAGTCGTGTCTTACCGGGTTGG
ACTCAAGACGATAGTTACCGGATAAGGCGCAGCGGTCGGGCTGAACGGGGGGTTCGTGCACACAGCCCAG
CTTGGAGCGAACGACCTACACCGAACTGAGATACCTACAGCGTGAGCTATGAGAAAGCGCCACGCTTCCC
GAAGGGAGAAAGGCGGACAGGTATCCGGTAAGCGGCAGGGTCGGAACAGGAGAGCGCACGAGGGAGCTTC
CAGGGGGAAACGCCTGGTATCTTTATAGTCCTGTCGGGTTTCGCCACCTCTGACTTGAGCGTCGATTTTT
GTGATGCTCGTCAGGGGGGCGGAGCCTATGGAAAAACGCCAGCAACGCGGCCTTTTTACGGTTCCTGGCC
TTTTGCTGGCCTTTTGCTCACATGTTCTTTCCTGCGTTATCCCCTGATTCTGTGGATAACCGTATTACCG
CCTTTGAGTGAGCTGATACCGCTCGCCGCAGCCGAACGACCGAGCGCAGCGAGTCAGTGAGCGAGGAAGC
GGAAG
